Addgene plasmid #91162: pAtCas9-H840A_1
Purpose: Cas9 only expression, Cas9 Type: AtCas9_H840A (nickase), Plant Selection: 2x35S:hpt II
Depositing lab: Daniel Voytas. Depositing organization: University of Minnesota. Publication: A multi-purpose toolkit to enable advanced genome engineering in plants. Cermak T, Curtin SJ, Gil-Humanes J, Cegan R, Kono TJY, Konecna E, Belanto JJ, Starker CG, Mathre JW, Greenstein RL, Voytas DF. Plant Cell. 2017 May 18. pii: tpc.00922.2016. doi: 10.1105/tpc.16.00922. PubMed 28522548.
Backbone
  Vector backbone: pCAMBIA
  Vector type: Plant Expression, CRISPR
  Selectable markers: Hygromycin
Growth in bacteria
  Bacterial resistance: Kanamycin, 50 μg/mL
  Growth temperature: 37°C
  Growth strain: DH5alpha
  Copy number: High Copy
Gene/Insert
  Gene/Insert name: AtCas9_H840A (nickase)
  Species: Synthetic
  Mutation: H840A
  Cloning method: Restriction Enzyme; 5′ cloning site unknown (unknown if destroyed); 3′ cloning site unknown (unknown if destroyed)
  Sequencing primers: 5′ unknown
Terms and licenses: Academic/Nonprofit Terms; Industry Terms: Not Available to Industry
How to cite: pAtCas9-H840A_1 was a gift from Daniel Voytas (Addgene plasmid # 91162 ; http://n2t.net/addgene:91162 ; RRID:Addgene_91162)
