[The description below was written by a language model from this plasmid's Addgene catalogue record and pLannotate feature annotations shown in this document.]
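Description:
pAtCas9-H840A_1 is a pCAMBIA-based binary T-DNA vector of about 14.2 kb for expressing a Cas9 nickase in plants, without any guide RNA cassette ("Cas9 only"). The backbone carries a ColE1/pMB1-type origin with the pBR322 bom region for high-copy propagation in E. coli. It also carries the pVS1 oriV with the RepA replication and StaA stability proteins, which allow maintenance in Agrobacterium. A kanamycin resistance gene (aphA-3 aminoglycoside phosphotransferase) located outside the T-DNA provides bacterial selection.

Between the nopaline-type left and right border repeats lie two plant expression units. Near the left border, an enhanced CaMV 35S promoter with a duplicated enhancer drives hygromycin B phosphotransferase, terminated by the CaMV poly(A) signal, giving hygromycin selection of transformed plant tissue. In the opposite orientation, a CaMV 35S promoter drives a synthetic Streptococcus pyogenes-derived Cas9 coding sequence (AtCas9), followed by the Arabidopsis HSP18.2 terminator. The name suggests Arabidopsis codon optimisation, although the record does not say so explicitly. The H840A substitution inactivates the HNH nuclease domain, so the enzyme cuts only one DNA strand rather than making a double-strand break. Remnants of the pCAMBIA lac promoter/operator, multiple cloning site and lacZα flank the Cas9 cassette. The feature table does not annotate nuclear localisation signals or epitope tags.

The plasmid belongs to a multi-purpose plant genome engineering toolkit. It is suited to Agrobacterium-mediated delivery of the nickase, for example to generate lines into which guide RNAs are supplied separately for nick-based or paired-nick editing.
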