Features (pLannotate 1.2.2; 22 found; start..end, strand, type, name):
    291..1085    -  CDS            KanR: aminoglycoside phosphotransferase; aphA-3; confers resistance to kanamycin
   1510..1534    +  misc_feature   LB T-DNA repeat: left border repeat from nopaline C58 T-DNA
   1612..1786    -  polyA_signal   CaMV poly(A) signal: cauliflower mosaic virus polyadenylation signal
   1827..2852    -  CDS            HygR: hygromycin B phosphotransferase confers resistance to hygromycin
   2919..3595    -  promoter       CaMV 35S promoter (enhanced): cauliflower mosaic virus 35S promoter with a duplicated enhancer region
   3685..3773    +  CDS            lacI (fragment): lac repressor; lacI; The lac repressor binds to the lac operator to inhibit transcription in E. coli. This inhibition can be relieved by adding lactose or isopropyl-β-D-thiogalactopyranoside (IPTG).
   3786..3807    +  protein_bind   CAP binding site: CAP binding activates transcription in the presence of cAMP. E. coli catabolite activator protein
   3822..3852    +  promoter       lac promoter: promoter for the E. coli lac operon
   3856..3878    +  protein_bind   lac operator (fragment): The lac repressor binds to the lac operator to inhibit transcription in E. coli. This inhibition can be relieved by adding lactose or isopropyl-β-D-thiogalactopyranoside (IPTG). lac repressor encoded by lacI
   3909..3934    +  misc_feature   MCS (fragment): pUC18/19 multiple cloning site
   4430..4771    +  promoter       CaMV 35S promoter: strong constitutive promoter from cauliflower mosaic virus
   4809..8912    +  CDS            cas9: CAS9_STRP1 - Also known as csn1 From Streptococcus pyogenes serotype M1.
   8956..9204    +  terminator     HSP terminator: efficient transcription terminator from the Arabidopsis thaliana heat shock protein 18.2 gene (Nagaya et al., 2010)
   9225..9379    +  CDS            lacZα (fragment): LacZα fragment of β-galactosidase; lacZ fragment
   9445..9469    +  misc_feature   RB T-DNA repeat: right border repeat from nopaline C58 T-DNA
   9809..10210   +  CDS            Y4CG_SINFN (fragment): Protein inferred from homology: Swiss-Prot protein existence level 3. From Sinorhizobium fredii (strain NBRC 101917 / NGR234).
  10770..11399   +  CDS            pVS1 StaA: stability protein from the Pseudomonas plasmid pVS1 (Heeb et al., 2000)
  11828..12901   +  CDS            pVS1 RepA: replication protein from the Pseudomonas plasmid pVS1 (Heeb et al., 2000)
  12967..13161   +  rep_origin     pVS1 oriV: origin of replication for the Pseudomonas plasmid pVS1 (Heeb et al., 2000)
  13364..13403   +  CDS            rop (fragment): Rop protein, which maintains plasmids at low copy number; rop
  13505..13645   +  misc_feature   bom: basis of mobility region from pBR322
  13831..204     -  rep_origin     ori (across the origin): high-copy-number ColE1/pMB1/pBR322/pUC origin of replication
>Addgene plasmid #91162 | pAtCas9-H840A_1 | addgene full sequence | sequence record 182399 | Addgene NGS Result
GTAGGCGGTGCTACAGAGTTCTTGAAGTGGTGGCCTAACTACGGCTACACTAGAAGGACAGTATTTGGTA
TCTGCGCTCTGCTGAAGCCAGTTACCTTCGGAAAAAGAGTTGGTAGCTCTTGATCCGGCAAACAAACCAC
CGCTGGTAGCGGTGGTTTTTTTGTTTGCAAGCAGCAGATTACGCGCAGAAAAAAAGGATCTCAAGAAGAT
CCTTTGATCTTTTCTACGGGGTCTGACGCTCAGTGGAACGAAAACTCACGTTAAGGGATTTTGGTCATGC
ATTCTAGGTACTAAAACAATTCATCCAGTAAAATATAATATTTTATTTTCTCCCAATCAGGCTTGATCCC
CAGTAAGTCAAAAAATAGCTCGACATACTGTTCTTCCCCGATATCCTCCCTGATCGACCGGACGCAGAAG
GCAATGTCATACCACTTGTCCGCCCTGCCGCTTCTCCCAAGATCAATAAAGCCACTTACTTTGCCATCTT
TCACAAAGATGTTGCTGTCTCCCAGGTCGCCGTGGGAAAAGACAAGTTCCTCTTCGGGCTTTTCCGTCTT
TAAAAAATCATACAGCTCGCGCGGATCTTTAAATGGAGTGTCTTCTTCCCAGTTTTCGCAATCCACATCG
GCCAGATCGTTATTCAGTAAGTAATCCAATTCGGCTAAGCGGCTGTCTAAGCTATTCGTATAGGGACAAT
CCGATATGTCGATGGAGTGAAAGAGCCTGATGCACTCCGCATACAGCTCGATAATCTTTTCAGGGCTTTG
TTCATCTTCATACTCTTCCGAGCAAAGGACGCCATCGGCCTCACTCATGAGCAGATTGCTCCAGCCATCA
TGCCGTTCAAAGTGCAGGACCTTTGGAACAGGCAGCTTTCCTTCCAGCCATAGCATCATGTCCTTTTCCC
GTTCCACATCATAGGTGGTCCCTTTATACCGGCTGTCCGTCATTTTTAAATATAGGTTTTCATTTTCTCC
CACCAGCTTATATACCTTAGCAGGAGACATTCCTTCCGTATCTTTTACGCAGCGGTATTTTTCGATCAGT
TTTTTCAATTCCGGTGATATTCTCATTTTAGCCATTTATTATTTCCTTCCTCTTTTCTACAGTATTTAAA
GATACCCCAAGAAGCTAATTATAACAAGACGAACTCCAATTCACTGTTCCTTGCATTCTAAAACCTTAAA
TACCAGAAAACAGCTTTTTCAAAGTTGTTTTCAAAGTTGGCGTATAACATAGTATCGACGGAGCCGATTT
TGAAACCGCGGTGATCACAGGCAGCAACGCTCTGTCATCGTTACAATCAACATGCTACCCTCCGCGAGAT
CATCCGTGTTTCAAACCCGGCAGCTTAGTTGCCGTTCTTCCGAATAGCATCGGTAACATGAGCAAAGTCT
GCCGCCTTACAACGGCTCTCCCGCTGACGCCGTCCCGGACTGATGGGCTGCCTGTATCGAGTGGTGATTT
TGTGCCGAGCTGCCGGTCGGGGAGCTGTTGGCTGGCTGGTGGCAGGATATATTGTGGTGTAAACAAATTG
ACGCTTAGACAACTTAATAACACATTGCGGACGTTTTTAATGTACTGAATTAACGCCGAATTAATTCGGG
GGATCTGGATTTTAGTACTGGATTTTGGTTTTAGGAATTAGAAATTTTATTGATAGAAGTATTTTACAAA
TACAAATACATACTAAGGGTTTCTTATATGCTCAACACATGAGCGAAACCCTATAGGAACCCTAATTCCC
TTATCTGGGAACTACTCACACATTATTATGGAGAAACTCGAGCTTGTCGATCGACAGATCCCGGTCGGCA
TCTACTCTATTTCTTTGCCCTCGGACGAGTGCTGGGGCGTCGGTTTCCACTATCGGCGAGTACTTCTACA
CAGCCATCGGTCCAGACGGCCGCGCTTCTGCGGGCGATTTGTGTACGCCCGACAGTCCCGGCTCCGGATC
GGACGATTGCGTCGCATCGACCCTGCGCCCAAGCTGCATCATCGAAATTGCCGTCAACCAAGCTCTGATA
GAGTTGGTCAAGACCAATGCGGAGCATATACGCCCGGAGTCGTGGCGATCCTGCAAGCTCCGGATGCCTC
CGCTCGAAGTAGCGCGTCTGCTGCTCCATACAAGCCAACCACGGCCTCCAGAAGAAGATGTTGGCGACCT
CGTATTGGGAATCCCCGAACATCGCCTCGCTCCAGTCAATGACCGCTGTTATGCGGCCATTGTCCGTCAG
GACATTGTTGGAGCCGAAATCCGCGTGCACGAGGTGCCGGACTTCGGGGCAGTCCTCGGCCCAAAGCATC
AGCTCATCGAGAGCCTGCGCGACGGACGCACTGACGGTGTCGTCCATCACAGTTTGCCAGTGATACACAT
GGGGATCAGCAATCGCGCATATGAAATCACGCCATGTAGTGTATTGACCGATTCCTTGCGGTCCGAATGG
GCCGAACCCGCTCGTCTGGCTAAGATCGGCCGCAGCGATCGCATCCATAGCCTCCGCGACCGGTTGTAGA
ACAGCGGGCAGTTCGGTTTCAGGCAGGTCTTGCAACGTGACACCCTGTGAACGGCGGGAGATGCAATAGG
TCAGGCTCTCGCTAAACTCCCCAATGTCAAGCACTTCCGGAATCGGGAGCGCGGCCGATGCAAAGTGCCG
ATAAACATAACGATCTTTGTAGAAACCATCGGCGCAGCTATTTACCCGCAGGACATATCCACGCCCTCCT
ACATCGAAGCTGAAAGCACGAGATTCTTCGCCCTCCGAGAGCTGCATCAGGTCGGAGACGCTGTCGAACT
TTTCGATCAGAAACTTCTCGACAGACGTCGCGGTGAGTTCAGGCTTTTTCATATCTCATTGCCCCCCGGA
TCTGCGAAAGCTCGAGAGAGATAGATTTGTAGAGAGAGACTGGTGATTTCAGCGTGTCCTCTCCAAATGA
AATGAACTTCCTTATATAGAGGAAGGGTCTTGCGAAGGATAGTGGGATTGTGCGTCATCCCTTACGTCAG
TGGAGATATCACATCAATCCACTTGCTTTGAAGACGTGGTTGGAACGTCTTCTTTTTCCACGATGCTCCT
CGTGGGTGGGGGTCCATCTTTGGGACCACTGTCGGCAGAGGCATCTTGAACGATAGCCTTTCCTTTATCG
CAATGATGGCATTTGTAGGTGCCACCTTCCTTTTCTACTGTCCTTTTGATGAAGTGACAGATAGCTGGGC
AATGGAATCCGAGGAGGTTTCCCGATATTACCCTTTGTTGAAAAGTCTCAATAGCCCTTTGGTCTTCTGA
GACTGTATCTTTGATATTCTTGGAGTAGACGAGAGTGTCGTGCTCCACCATGTTCACATCAATCCACTTG
CTTTGAAGACGTGGTTGGAACGTCTTCTTTTTCCACGATGCTCCTCGTGGGTGGGGGTCCATCTTTGGGA
CCACTGTCGGCAGAGGCATCTTGAACGATAGCCTTTCCTTTATCGCAATGATGGCATTTGTAGGTGCCAC
CTTCCTTTTCTACTGTCCTTTTGATGAAGTGACAGATAGCTGGGCAATGGAATCCGAGGAGGTTTCCCGA
TATTACCCTTTGTTGAAAAGTCTCAATAGCCCTTTGGTCTTCTGAGACTGTATCTTTGATATTCTTGGAG
TAGACGAGAGTGTCGTGCTCCACCATGTTGGCAAGCTGCTCTAGCCAATACGCAAACCGCCTCTCCCCGC
GCGTTGGCCGATTCATTAATGCAGCTGGCACGACAGGTTTCCCGACTGGAAAGCGGGCAGTGAGCGCAAC
GCAATTAATGTGAGTTAGCTCACTCATTAGGCACCCCAGGCTTTACACTTTATGCTTCCGGCTCGTATGT
TGTGTGGAATTGTGAGCGGATAACAATTTCACACAGGAAACAGCTATGACATGATTACGAATTCGAGCTC
GGTACCCGGGGATCGGCGCGCCAGATTTGCCTTTTCAATTTCAGAAAGAATGCTAACCCACAGATGGTTA
GAGAGGCTTACGCAGCAGGTATCATCAAGACGATCTACCCGAGCAATAATCTCCAGGAAATCAAATACCT
TCCCAAGAAGGTTAAAGATGCAGTCAAAAGATTCAGGACTAACTGCATCAAGAACACAGAGAAAGATATA
TTTCTCAAGATCAGAAGTACTATTCCAGTATGGACGATTCAAGGCTTGCTTCACAAACCAAGGCAAGTAA
TAGAGATTGGAGTCTCTAAAAAGGTAGTTCCCACTGAATCAAAGGCCATGGAGTCAAAGATTCAAATAGA
GGACCTAACAGAACTCGCCGTAAAGACTGGCGAACAGTTCATACAGAGTCTCTTACGACTCAATGACAAG
AAGAAAATCTTCGTCAACATGGTGGAGCACGACACACTTGTCTACTCCAAAAATATCAAAGATACAGTCT
CAGAAGACCAAAGGGCAATTGAGACTTTTCAACAAAGGGTAATATCCGGAAACCTCCTCGGATTCCATTG
CCCAGCTATCTGTCACTTTATTGTGAAGATAGTGGAAAAGGAAGGTGGCTCCTACAAATGCCATCATTGC
GATAAAGGAAAGGCCATCGTTGAAGATGCCTCTGCCGACAGTGGTCCCAAAGATGGACCCCCACCCACGA
GGAGCATCGTGGAAAAAGAAGACGTTCCAACCACGTCTTCAAAGCAAGTGGATTGATGTGATATCTCCAC
TGACGTAAGGGATGACGCACAATCCCACTATCCTTCGCAAGACCCTTCCTCTATATAAGGAAGTTCATTT
CATTTGGAGAGAACACGGGGGACTCCTGCAGGTAGATCGCTCGTCGACATGGATAAGAAGTACTCTATCG
GACTCGATATCGGAACTAACTCTGTGGGATGGGCTGTGATCACCGATGAGTACAAGGTGCCATCTAAGAA
GTTCAAGGTTCTCGGAAACACCGATAGGCACTCTATCAAGAAAAACCTTATCGGTGCTCTCCTCTTCGAT
TCTGGTGAAACTGCTGAGGCTACCAGACTCAAGAGAACCGCTAGAAGAAGGTACACCAGAAGAAAGAACA
GGATCTGCTACCTCCAAGAGATCTTCTCTAACGAGATGGCTAAAGTGGATGATTCATTCTTCCACAGGCT
CGAAGAGTCATTCCTCGTGGAAGAAGATAAGAAGCACGAGAGGCACCCTATCTTCGGAAACATCGTTGAT
GAGGTGGCATACCACGAGAAGTACCCTACTATCTACCACCTCAGAAAGAAGCTCGTTGATTCTACTGATA
AGGCTGATCTCAGGCTCATCTACCTCGCTCTCGCTCACATGATCAAGTTCAGAGGACACTTCCTCATCGA
GGGTGATCTCAACCCTGATAACTCTGATGTGGATAAGTTGTTCATCCAGCTCGTGCAGACCTACAACCAG
CTTTTCGAAGAGAACCCTATCAACGCTTCAGGTGTGGATGCTAAGGCTATCCTCTCTGCTAGGCTCTCTA
AGTCAAGAAGGCTTGAGAACCTCATTGCTCAGCTCCCTGGTGAGAAGAAGAACGGACTTTTCGGAAACTT
GATCGCTCTCTCTCTCGGACTCACCCCTAACTTCAAGTCTAACTTCGATCTCGCTGAGGATGCAAAGCTC
CAGCTCTCAAAGGATACCTACGATGATGATCTCGATAACCTCCTCGCTCAGATCGGAGATCAGTACGCTG
ATTTGTTCCTCGCTGCTAAGAACCTCTCTGATGCTATCCTCCTCAGTGATATCCTCAGAGTGAACACCGA
GATCACCAAGGCTCCACTCTCAGCTTCTATGATCAAGAGATACGATGAGCACCACCAGGATCTCACACTT
CTCAAGGCTCTTGTTAGACAGCAGCTCCCAGAGAAGTACAAAGAGATTTTCTTCGATCAGTCTAAGAACG
GATACGCTGGTTACATCGATGGTGGTGCATCTCAAGAAGAGTTCTACAAGTTCATCAAGCCTATCCTCGA
GAAGATGGATGGAACCGAGGAACTCCTCGTGAAGCTCAATAGAGAGGATCTTCTCAGAAAGCAGAGGACC
TTCGATAACGGATCTATCCCTCATCAGATCCACCTCGGAGAGTTGCACGCTATCCTTAGAAGGCAAGAGG
ATTTCTACCCATTCCTCAAGGATAACAGGGAAAAGATTGAGAAGATTCTCACCTTCAGAATCCCTTACTA
CGTGGGACCTCTCGCTAGAGGAAACTCAAGATTCGCTTGGATGACCAGAAAGTCTGAGGAAACCATCACC
CCTTGGAACTTCGAAGAGGTGGTGGATAAGGGTGCTAGTGCTCAGTCTTTCATCGAGAGGATGACCAACT
TCGATAAGAACCTTCCAAACGAGAAGGTGCTCCCTAAGCACTCTTTGCTCTACGAGTACTTCACCGTGTA
CAACGAGTTGACCAAGGTTAAGTACGTGACCGAGGGAATGAGGAAGCCTGCTTTTTTGTCAGGTGAGCAA
AAGAAGGCTATCGTTGATCTCTTGTTCAAGACCAACAGAAAGGTGACCGTGAAGCAGCTCAAAGAGGATT
ACTTCAAGAAAATCGAGTGCTTCGATTCAGTTGAGATTTCTGGTGTTGAGGATAGGTTCAACGCATCTCT
CGGAACCTACCACGATCTCCTCAAGATCATTAAGGATAAGGATTTCTTGGATAACGAGGAAAACGAGGAT
ATCTTGGAGGATATCGTTCTTACCCTCACCCTCTTTGAAGATAGAGAGATGATTGAAGAAAGGCTCAAGA
CCTACGCTCATCTCTTCGATGATAAGGTGATGAAGCAGTTGAAGAGAAGAAGATACACTGGTTGGGGAAG
GCTCTCAAGAAAGCTCATTAACGGAATCAGGGATAAGCAGTCTGGAAAGACAATCCTTGATTTCCTCAAG
TCTGATGGATTCGCTAACAGAAACTTCATGCAGCTCATCCACGATGATTCTCTCACCTTTAAAGAGGATA
TCCAGAAGGCTCAGGTTTCAGGACAGGGTGATAGTCTCCATGAGCATATCGCTAACCTCGCTGGATCTCC
TGCAATCAAGAAGGGAATCCTCCAGACTGTGAAGGTTGTGGATGAGTTGGTGAAGGTGATGGGAAGGCAT
AAGCCTGAGAACATCGTGATCGAAATGGCTAGAGAGAACCAGACCACTCAGAAGGGACAGAAGAACTCTA
GGGAAAGGATGAAGAGGATCGAGGAAGGTATCAAAGAGCTTGGATCTCAGATCCTCAAAGAGCACCCTGT
TGAGAACACTCAGCTCCAGAATGAGAAGCTCTACCTCTACTACCTCCAGAACGGAAGGGATATGTATGTG
GATCAAGAGTTGGATATCAACAGGCTCTCTGATTACGATGTTGATGCTATCGTGCCACAGTCATTCTTGA
AGGATGATTCTATCGATAACAAGGTGCTCACCAGGTCTGATAAGAACAGGGGTAAGAGTGATAACGTGCC
AAGTGAAGAGGTTGTGAAGAAAATGAAGAACTATTGGAGGCAGCTCCTCAACGCTAAGCTCATCACTCAG
AGAAAGTTCGATAACTTGACTAAGGCTGAGAGGGGAGGACTCTCTGAATTGGATAAGGCAGGATTCATCA
AGAGGCAGCTTGTGGAAACCAGGCAGATCACTAAGCACGTTGCACAGATCCTCGATTCTAGGATGAACAC
CAAGTACGATGAGAACGATAAGTTGATCAGGGAAGTGAAGGTTATCACCCTCAAGTCAAAGCTCGTGTCT
GATTTCAGAAAGGATTTCCAATTCTACAAGGTGAGGGAAATCAACAACTACCACCACGCTCACGATGCTT
ACCTTAACGCTGTTGTTGGAACCGCTCTCATCAAGAAGTATCCTAAGCTCGAGTCAGAGTTCGTGTACGG
TGATTACAAGGTGTACGATGTGAGGAAGATGATCGCTAAGTCTGAGCAAGAGATCGGAAAGGCTACCGCT
AAGTATTTCTTCTACTCTAACATCATGAATTTCTTCAAGACCGAGATTACCCTCGCTAACGGTGAGATCA
GAAAGAGGCCACTCATCGAGACAAACGGTGAAACAGGTGAGATCGTGTGGGATAAGGGAAGGGATTTCGC
TACCGTTAGAAAGGTGCTCTCTATGCCACAGGTGAACATCGTTAAGAAAACCGAGGTGCAGACCGGTGGA
TTCTCTAAAGAGTCTATCCTCCCTAAGAGGAACTCTGATAAGCTCATTGCTAGGAAGAAGGATTGGGACC
CTAAGAAATACGGTGGTTTCGATTCTCCTACCGTGGCTTACTCTGTTCTCGTTGTGGCTAAGGTTGAGAA
GGGAAAGAGTAAGAAGCTCAAGTCTGTTAAGGAACTTCTCGGAATCACTATCATGGAAAGGTCATCTTTC
GAGAAGAACCCAATCGATTTCCTCGAGGCTAAGGGATACAAAGAGGTTAAGAAGGATCTCATCATCAAGC
TCCCAAAGTACTCACTCTTCGAACTCGAGAACGGTAGAAAGAGGATGCTCGCTTCTGCTGGTGAGCTTCA
AAAGGGAAACGAGCTTGCTCTCCCATCTAAGTACGTTAACTTTCTTTACCTCGCTTCTCACTACGAGAAG
TTGAAGGGATCTCCAGAAGATAACGAGCAGAAGCAACTTTTCGTTGAGCAGCACAAGCACTACTTGGATG
AGATCATCGAGCAGATCTCTGAGTTCTCTAAAAGGGTGATCCTCGCTGATGCAAACCTCGATAAGGTGTT
GTCTGCTTACAACAAGCACAGAGATAAGCCTATCAGGGAACAGGCAGAGAACATCATCCATCTCTTCACC
CTTACCAACCTCGGTGCTCCTGCTGCTTTCAAGTACTTCGATACAACCATCGATAGGAAGAGATACACCT
CTACCAAAGAAGTGCTCGATGCTACCCTCATCCATCAGTCTATCACTGGACTCTACGAGACTAGGATCGA
TCTCTCACAGCTCGGTGGTGATTCAAGGGCTGATCCTAAGAAGAAGAGGAAGGTTTGACTCGAGATATGA
AGATGAAGATGAAATATTTGGTGTGTCAAATAAAAAGCTTGTGTGCTTAAGTTTGTGTTTTTTTCTTGGC
TTGTTGTGTTATGAATTTGTGGCTTTTTCTAATATTAAATGAATGTAAGATCACATTATAATGAATAAAC
AAATGTTTCTATAATCCATTGTGAATGTTTTGTTGGATCTCTTCTGCAGCATATAACTACTGTATGTGCT
ATGGTATGGACTATGGAATATGATTAAAGATAAGGAGCTCCGGTGACGGACTGGCACTGGCCGTCGTTTT
ACAACGTCGTGACTGGGAAAACCCTGGCGTTACCCAACTTAATCGCCTTGCAGCACATCCCCCTTTCGCC
AGCTGGCGTAATAGCGAAGAGGCCCGCACCGATCGCCCTTCCCAACAGTTGCGCAGCCTGAATGGCGAAT
GCTAGAGCAGCTTGAGCTTGGATCAGATTGTCGTTTCCCGCCTTCAGTTTAAACTATCAGTGTTTGACAG
GATATATTGGCGGGTAAACCTAAGAGAAAAGAGCGTTTATTAGAATAATCGGATATTTAAAAGGGCGTGA
AAAGGTTTATCCGTTCGTCCATTTGTATGTGCATGCCAACCACAGGGTTCCCCTCGGGATCAAAGTACTT
TGATCCAACCCCTCCGCTGCTATAGTGCAGTCGGCTTCTGACGTTCAGTGCAGCCGTCTTCTGAAAACGA
CATGTCGCACAAGTCCTAAGTTACGCGACAGGCTGCCGCCCTGCCCTTTTCCTGGCGTTTTCTTGTCGCG
TGTTTTAGTCGCATAAAGTAGAATACTTGCGACTAGAACCGGAGACATTACGCCATGAACAAGAGCGCCG
CCGCTGGCCTGCTGGGCTATGCCCGCGTCAGCACCGACGACCAGGACTTGACCAACCAACGGGCCGAACT
GCACGCGGCCGGCTGCACCAAGCTGTTTTCCGAGAAGATCACCGGCACCAGGCGCGACCGCCCGGAGCTG
GCCAGGATGCTTGACCACCTACGCCCTGGCGACGTTGTGACAGTGACCAGGCTAGACCGCCTGGCCCGCA
GCACCCGCGACCTACTGGACATTGCCGAGCGCATCCAGGAGGCCGGCGCGGGCCTGCGTAGCCTGGCAGA
GCCGTGGGCCGACACCACCACGCCGGCCGGCCGCATGGTGTTGACCGTGTTCGCCGGCATTGCCGAGTTC
GAGCGTTCCCTAATCATCGACCGCACCCGGAGCGGGCGCGAGGCCGCCAAGGCCCGAGGCGTGAAGTTTG
GCCCCCGCCCTACCCTCACCCCGGCACAGATCGCGCACGCCCGCGAGCTGATCGACCAGGAAGGCCGCAC
CGTGAAAGAGGCGGCTGCACTGCTTGGCGTGCATCGCTCGACCCTGTACCGCGCACTTGAGCGCAGCGAG
GAAGTGACGCCCACCGAGGCCAGGCGGCGCGGTGCCTTCCGTGAGGACGCATTGACCGAGGCCGACGCCC
TGGCGGCCGCCGAGAATGAACGCCAAGAGGAACAAGCATGAAACCGCACCAGGACGGCCAGGACGAACCG
TTTTTCATTACCGAAGAGATCGAGGCGGAGATGATCGCGGCCGGGTACGTGTTCGAGCCGCCCGCGCACG
TCTCAACCGTGCGGCTGCATGAAATCCTGGCCGGTTTGTCTGATGCCAAGCTGGCGGCCTGGCCGGCCAG
CTTGGCCGCTGAAGAAACCGAGCGCCGCCGTCTAAAAAGGTGATGTGTATTTGAGTAAAACAGCTTGCGT
CATGCGGTCGCTGCGTATATGATGCGATGAGTAAATAAACAAATACGCAAGGGGAACGCATGAAGGTTAT
CGCTGTACTTAACCAGAAAGGCGGGTCAGGCAAGACGACCATCGCAACCCATCTAGCCCGCGCCCTGCAA
CTCGCCGGGGCCGATGTTCTGTTAGTCGATTCCGATCCCCAGGGCAGTGCCCGCGATTGGGCGGCCGTGC
GGGAAGATCAACCGCTAACCGTTGTCGGCATCGACCGCCCGACGATTGACCGCGACGTGAAGGCCATCGG
CCGGCGCGACTTCGTAGTGATCGACGGAGCGCCCCAGGCGGCGGACTTGGCTGTGTCCGCGATCAAGGCA
GCCGACTTCGTGCTGATTCCGGTGCAGCCAAGCCCTTACGACATATGGGCCACCGCCGACCTGGTGGAGC
TGGTTAAGCAGCGCATTGAGGTCACGGATGGAAGGCTACAAGCGGCCTTTGTCGTGTCGCGGGCGATCAA
AGGCACGCGCATCGGCGGTGAGGTTGCCGAGGCGCTGGCCGGGTACGAGCTGCCCATTCTTGAGTCCCGT
ATCACGCAGCGCGTGAGCTACCCAGGCACTGCCGCCGCCGGCACAACCGTTCTTGAATCAGAACCCGAGG
GCGACGCTGCCCGCGAGGTCCAGGCGCTGGCCGCTGAAATTAAATCAAAACTCATTTGAGTTAATGAGGT
AAAGAGAAAATGAGCAAAAGCACAAACACGCTAAGTGCCGGCCGTCCGAGCGCACGCAGCAGCAAGGCTG
CAACGTTGGCCAGCCTGGCAGACACGCCAGCCATGAAGCGGGTCAACTTTCAGTTGCCGGCGGAGGATCA
CACCAAGCTGAAGATGTACGCGGTACGCCAAGGCAAGACCATTACCGAGCTGCTATCTGAATACATCGCG
CAGCTACCAGAGTAAATGAGCAAATGAATAAATGAGTAGATGAATTTTAGCGGCTAAAGGAGGCGGCATG
GAAAATCAAGAACAACCAGGCACCGACGCCGTGGAATGCCCCATGTGTGGAGGAACGGGCGGTTGGCCAG
GCGTAAGCGGCTGGGTTGCCTGCCGGCCCTGCAATGGCACTGGAACCCCCAAGCCCGAGGAATCGGCGTG
AGCGGTCGCAAACCATCCGGCCCGGTACAAATCGGCGCGGCGCTGGGTGATGACCTGGTGGAGAAGTTGA
AGGCCGCGCAGGCCGCCCAGCGGCAACGCATCGAGGCAGAAGCACGCCCCGGTGAATCGTGGCAAGCGGC
CGCTGATCGAATCCGCAAAGAATCCCGGCAACCGCCGGCAGCCGGTGCGCCGTCGATTAGGAAGCCGCCC
AAGGGCGACGAGCAACCAGATTTTTTCGTTCCGATGCTCTATGACGTGGGCACCCGCGATAGTCGCAGCA
TCATGGACGTGGCCGTTTTCCGTCTGTCGAAGCGTGACCGACGAGCTGGCGAGGTGATCCGCTACGAGCT
TCCAGACGGGCACGTAGAGGTTTCCGCAGGGCCGGCCGGCATGGCCAGTGTGTGGGATTACGACCTGGTA
CTGATGGCGGTTTCCCATCTAACCGAATCCATGAACCGATACCGGGAAGGGAAGGGAGACAAGCCCGGCC
GCGTGTTCCGTCCACACGTTGCGGACGTACTCAAGTTCTGCCGGCGAGCCGATGGCGGAAAGCAGAAAGA
CGACCTGGTAGAAACCTGCATTCGGTTAAACACCACGCACGTTGCCATGCAGCGTACGAAGAAGGCCAAG
AACGGCCGCCTGGTGACGGTATCCGAGGGTGAAGCCTTGATTAGCCGCTACAAGATCGTAAAGAGCGAAA
CCGGGCGGCCGGAGTACATCGAGATCGAGCTAGCTGATTGGATGTACCGCGAGATCACAGAAGGCAAGAA
CCCGGACGTGCTGACGGTTCACCCCGATTACTTTTTGATCGATCCCGGCATCGGCCGTTTTCTCTACCGC
CTGGCACGCCGCGCCGCAGGCAAGGCAGAAGCCAGATGGTTGTTCAAGACGATCTACGAACGCAGTGGCA
GCGCCGGAGAGTTCAAGAAGTTCTGTTTCACCGTGCGCAAGCTGATCGGGTCAAATGACCTGCCGGAGTA
CGATTTGAAGGAGGAGGCGGGGCAGGCTGGCCCGATCCTAGTCATGCGCTACCGCAACCTGATCGAGGGC
GAAGCATCCGCCGGTTCCTAATGTACGGAGCAGATGCTAGGGCAAATTGCCCTAGCAGGGGAAAAAGGTC
GAAAAGGTCTCTTTCCTGTGGATAGCACGTACATTGGGAACCCAAAGCCGTACATTGGGAACCGGAACCC
GTACATTGGGAACCCAAAGCCGTACATTGGGAACCGGTCACACATGTAAGTGACTGATATAAAAGAGAAA
AAAGGCGATTTTTCCGCCTAAAACTCTTTAAAACTTATTAAAACTCTTAAAACCCGCCTGGCCTGTGCAT
AACTGTCTGGCCAGCGCACAGCCGAAGAGCTGCAAAAAGCGCCTACCCTTCGGTCGCTGCGCTCCCTACG
CCCCGCCGCTTCGCGTCGGCCTATCGCGGCCGCTGGCCGCTCAAAAATGGCTGGCCTACGGCCAGGCAAT
CTACCAGGGCGCGGACAAGCCGCGCCGTCGCCACTCGACCGCCGGCGCCCACATCAAGGCACCCTGCCTC
GCGCGTTTCGGTGATGACGGTGAAAACCTCTGACACATGCAGCTCCCGGAGACGGTCACAGCTTGTCTGT
AAGCGGATGCCGGGAGCAGACAAGCCCGTCAGGGCGCGTCAGCGGGTGTTGGCGGGTGTCGGGGCGCAGC
CATGACCCAGTCACGTAGCGATAGCGGAGTGTATACTGGCTTAACTATGCGGCATCAGAGCAGATTGTAC
TGAGAGTGCACCATATGCGGTGTGAAATACCGCACAGATGCGTAAGGAGAAAATACCGCATCAGGCGCTC
TTCCGCTTCCTCGCTCACTGACTCGCTGCGCTCGGTCGTTCGGCTGCGGCGAGCGGTATCAGCTCACTCA
AAGGCGGTAATACGGTTATCCACAGAATCAGGGGATAACGCAGGAAAGAACATGTGAGCAAAAGGCCAGC
AAAAGGCCAGGAACCGTAAAAAGGCCGCGTTGCTGGCGTTTTTCCATAGGCTCCGCCCCCCTGACGAGCA
TCACAAAAATCGACGCTCAAGTCAGAGGTGGCGAAACCCGACAGGACTATAAAGATACCAGGCGTTTCCC
CCTGGAAGCTCCCTCGTGCGCTCTCCTGTTCCGACCCTGCCGCTTACCGGATACCTGTCCGCCTTTCTCC
CTTCGGGAAGCGTGGCGCTTTCTCATAGCTCACGCTGTAGGTATCTCAGTTCGGTGTAGGTCGTTCGCTC
CAAGCTGGGCTGTGTGCACGAACCCCCCGTTCAGCCCGACCGCTGCGCCTTATCCGGTAACTATCGTCTT
GAGTCCAACCCGGTAAGACACGACTTATCGCCACTGGCAGCAGCCACTGGTAACAGGATTAGCAGAGCGA
GGTAT
